Addgene plasmid #76461: PFKFB3 gRNA (BRDN0001147151)
Purpose: 3rd generation lentiviral gRNA plasmid targeting human PFKFB3
Depositing lab: John Doench & David Root. Depositing organization: Broad Institute. Publication: Optimized sgRNA design to maximize activity and minimize off-target effects of CRISPR-Cas9. Doench JG, Fusi N, Sullender M, Hegde M, Vaimberg EW, Donovan KF, Smith I, Tothova Z, Wilen C, Orchard R, Virgin HW, Listgarten J, Root DE. Nat Biotechnol. 2016 Jan 18. doi: 10.1038/nbt.3437. PubMed 26780180.
Backbone
  Vector backbone: lentiGuide-Puro
  Backbone manufacturer: Zhang Lab (Addgene plasmid # 52963)
  Vector type: Mammalian Expression, Lentiviral, CRISPR
  Selectable markers: Puromycin
Growth in bacteria
  Bacterial resistance: Ampicillin, 100 μg/mL
  Growth temperature: 37°C
  Growth strain: DH5alpha
  Copy number: High Copy
Gene/Insert
  Gene/Insert name: PFKFB3 (alt names: PFKFB3; NM_004566.3)
  gRNA/shRNA sequence: CGTCGGGGAGTATCGCCGGG
  Species: H. sapiens (human)
  Entrez Gene: PFKFB3 (a.k.a. IPFK2, PFK2, iPFK-2)
  Promoter: hU6
  Cloning method: Unknown
  Sequencing primers: 5′ U6-F; 3′ pS2-R
Terms and licenses: Academic/Nonprofit Terms; Industry Terms: Not Available to Industry
Depositor comments: The gRNA was designed to target the following Genbank reference sequence(s): NM_004566.3. Note that this plasmid does NOT contain Cas9. It should be used in conjunction with lentiCas9-Blast (Addgene #52962) or otherwise with cell lines already expressing Cas9. Browse the full kinome gRNA library at http://www.addgene.org/pooled-library/broadgpp-human-kinome/ or visit http://www.broadinstitute.org/rnai/public/ for detailed protocols and information.
How to cite: PFKFB3 gRNA (BRDN0001147151) was a gift from John Doench & David Root (Addgene plasmid # 76461 ; http://n2t.net/addgene:76461 ; RRID:Addgene_76461)
