[The description below was written by a language model from this plasmid's Addgene catalogue record and pLannotate feature annotations shown in this document.]
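Description:
PFKFB3 gRNA (BRDN0001147151) is a third-generation lentiviral transfer plasmid built on the lentiGuide-Puro backbone and carrying a single guide RNA directed against human PFKFB3 (designed against the NM_004566.3 transcript). It comes from a set of individually arrayed guides associated with a human kinome CRISPR library. In bacteria it is maintained at high copy through a ColE1/pUC-type origin and selected with ampicillin via the β-lactamase gene. An f1 origin, an SV40 origin and residual lac, T3 and T7 promoter elements are backbone remnants with no role in the payload.

The viral genome is driven by a chimeric RSV promoter fused to a truncated HIV-1 5' LTR, which makes transcription in packaging cells Tat-independent. It is followed by the Ψ packaging signal with a gag fragment, the Rev response element for nuclear export of the full-length RNA, and a cPPT/CTS that aids nuclear import. The ΔU3 3' LTR renders the integrated provirus self-inactivating.

Two expression units sit between the LTRs. A human U6 RNA polymerase III promoter transcribes the PFKFB3 spacer joined to the Streptococcus pyogenes gRNA scaffold. An EF-1α promoter with its intron A then drives puromycin N-acetyltransferase for selection of transduced mammalian cells, with a WPRE downstream to enhance transcript expression.

The plasmid does not encode Cas9, so it is meant to be used with a separate Cas9 lentivirus or in cells that already express Cas9. In that setting the guide directs cleavage at the PFKFB3 locus for knockout studies.
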