Features (pLannotate 1.2.2; 29 found; start..end, strand, type, name):
     14..80      +  CDS            small t antigen (fragment): SV40 (simian virus 40) small t antigen
    106..317     +  promoter       EF-1α core promoter: core promoter for human elongation factor EF-1α
    318..1256    +  intron         EF-1α intron A: intron upstream of the start codon of human EF-1α
   1278..1877    +  CDS            PuroR (fragment): puromycin N-acetyltransferase; pac from Streptomyces; confers resistance to puromycin
   1893..2481    +  misc_feature   WPRE: woodchuck hepatitis virus posttranscriptional regulatory element
   2532..2551    +  misc_feature   cPPT/CTS (fragment): central polypurine tract and central termination sequence of HIV-1
   2553..2786    +  LTR            3' LTR (ΔU3): self-inactivating 3' long terminal repeat (LTR) from HIV-1
   2864..2985    +  polyA_signal   SV40 poly(A) signal: SV40 polyadenylation signal
   3025..3160    +  rep_origin     SV40 ori: SV40 origin of replication
   3181..3199    -  promoter       T7 promoter: promoter for bacteriophage T7 RNA polymerase
   3207..3362    +  CDS            lacZα (fragment): LacZα fragment of β-galactosidase; lacZ fragment
   3367..3795    +  rep_origin     f1 ori (sequence partly withheld): f1 bacteriophage origin of replication; arrow indicates direction of (+) strand synthesis
   3848..3952    +  promoter       AmpR promoter: bla
   3953..4813    +  CDS            AmpR: β-lactamase; bla; confers resistance to ampicillin, carbenicillin, and related antibiotics
   4984..5572    +  rep_origin     ori: high-copy-number ColE1/pMB1/pBR322/pUC origin of replication
   5755..5847    +  CDS            lacI (fragment): lac repressor; lacI; The lac repressor binds to the lac operator to inhibit transcription in E. coli. This inhibition can be relieved by adding lactose or isopropyl-β-D-thiogalactopyranoside (IPTG).
   5860..5881    +  protein_bind   CAP binding site: CAP binding activates transcription in the presence of cAMP. E. coli catabolite activator protein
   5896..5926    +  promoter       lac promoter: promoter for the E. coli lac operon
   5934..5950    +  protein_bind   lac operator: The lac repressor binds to the lac operator to inhibit transcription in E. coli. This inhibition can be relieved by adding lactose or isopropyl-β-D-thiogalactopyranoside (IPTG). lac repressor encoded by lacI
   5995..6013    +  promoter       T3 promoter: promoter for bacteriophage T3 RNA polymerase
   6041..6267    +  promoter       RSV promoter: Rous sarcoma virus enhancer/promoter
   6268..6448    +  LTR            5' LTR (truncated): truncated 5' long terminal repeat (LTR) from HIV-1
   6495..6620    +  misc_feature   HIV-1 Ψ: packaging signal of human immunodeficiency virus type 1
   6604..6967    +  CDS            HIV-1 gag (fragment): gag protein from human immunodeficiency virus 1; gag
   7113..7346    +  misc_feature   RRE: The Rev response element (RRE) of HIV-1 allows for Rev-dependent mRNA export from the nucleus to the cytoplasm.
   7723..7749    +  CDS            Rev (fragment): human immunodeficiency virus 1 (HIV-1) Rev protein; rev; enhances nuclear export of unspliced and incompletely spliced viral mRNAs
   7753..7993    +  promoter       U6 promoter: RNA polymerase III promoter for human U6 snRNA
   8023..8098    +  misc_RNA       gRNA scaffold: guide RNA scaffold for the Streptococcus pyogenes CRISPR/Cas9 system
   8154..8271    +  misc_feature   cPPT/CTS: central polypurine tract and central termination sequence of HIV-1
>Addgene plasmid #76461 | PFKFB3 gRNA (BRDN0001147151) | addgene full sequence | sequence record 185882 | Addgene Assembled Sequence
CCCGGGTGCAAAGATGGATAAAGTTTTAAACAGAGAGGAATCTTTGCAGCTAATGGACCTTCTAGGTCTT
GAAAGGAGTGGGAATTGGCTCCGGTGCCCGTCAGTGGGCAGAGCGCACATCGCCCACAGTCCCCGAGAAG
TTGGGGGGAGGGGTCGGCAATTGATCCGGTGCCTAGAGAAGGTGGCGCGGGGTAAACTGGGAAAGTGATG
TCGTGTACTGGCTCCGCCTTTTTCCCGAGGGTGGGGGAGAACCGTATATAAGTGCAGTAGTCGCCGTGAA
CGTTCTTTTTCGCAACGGGTTTGCCGCCAGAACACAGGTAAGTGCCGTGTGTGGTTCCCGCGGGCCTGGC
CTCTTTACGGGTTATGGCCCTTGCGTGCCTTGAATTACTTCCACCTGGCTGCAGTACGTGATTCTTGATC
CCGAGCTTCGGGTTGGAAGTGGGTGGGAGAGTTCGAGGCCTTGCGCTTAAGGAGCCCCTTCGCCTCGTGC
TTGAGTTGAGGCCTGGCCTGGGCGCTGGGGCCGCCGCGTGCGAATCTGGTGGCACCTTCGCGCCTGTCTC
GCTGCTTTCGATAAGTCTCTAGCCATTTAAAATTTTTGATGACCTGCTGCGACGCTTTTTTTCTGGCAAG
ATAGTCTTGTAAATGCGGGCCAAGATCTGCACACTGGTATTTCGGTTTTTGGGGCCGCGGGCGGCGACGG
GGCCCGTGCGTCCCAGCGCACATGTTCGGCGAGGCGGGGCCTGCGAGCGCGGCCACCGAGAATCGGACGG
GGGTAGTCTCAAGCTGGCCGGCCTGCTCTGGTGCCTGGCCTCGCGCCGCCGTGTATCGCCCCGCCCTGGG
CGGCAAGGCTGGCCCGGTCGGCACCAGTTGCGTGAGCGGAAAGATGGCCGCTTCCCGGCCCTGCTGCAGG
GAGCTCAAAATGGAGGACGCGGCGCTCGGGAGAGCGGGCGGGTGAGTCACCCACACAAAGGAAAAGGGCC
TTTCCGTCCTCAGCCGTCGCTTCATGTGACTCCACGGAGTACCGGGCGCCGTCCAGGCACCTCGATTAGT
TCTCGAGCTTTTGGAGTACGTCGTCTTTAGGTTGGGGGGAGGGGTTTTATGCGATGGAGTTTCCCCACAC
TGAGTGGGTGGAGACTGAAGTTAGGCCAGCTTGGCACTTGATGTAATTCTCCTTGGAATTTGCCCTTTTT
GAGTTTGGATCTTGGTTCATTCTCAAGCCTCAGACAGTGGTTCAAAGTTTTTTTCTTCCATTTCAGGTGT
CGTGACGTACGGCCACCATGACCGAGTACAAGCCCACGGTGCGCCTCGCCACCCGCGACGACGTCCCCAG
GGCCGTACGCACCCTCGCCGCCGCGTTCGCCGACTACCCCGCCACGCGCCACACCGTCGATCCGGACCGC
CACATCGAGCGGGTCACCGAGCTGCAAGAACTCTTCCTCACGCGCGTCGGGCTCGACATCGGCAAGGTGT
GGGTCGCGGACGACGGCGCCGCCGTGGCGGTCTGGACCACGCCGGAGAGCGTCGAAGCGGGGGCGGTGTT
CGCCGAGATCGGCCCGCGCATGGCCGAGTTGAGCGGTTCCCGGCTGGCCGCGCAGCAACAGATGGAAGGC
CTCCTGGCGCCGCACCGGCCCAAGGAGCCCGCGTGGTTCCTGGCCACCGTCGGAGTCTCGCCCGACCACC
AGGGCAAGGGTCTGGGCAGCGCCGTCGTGCTCCCCGGAGTGGAGGCGGCCGAGCGCGCCGGGGTGCCCGC
CTTCCTGGAGACCTCCGCGCCCCGCAACCTCCCCTTCTACGAGCGGCTCGGCTTCACCGTCACCGCCGAC
GTCGAGGTGCCCGAAGGACCGCGCACCTGGTGCATGACCCGCAAGCCCGGTGCCTGAACGCGTTAAGTCG
ACAATCAACCTCTGGATTACAAAATTTGTGAAAGATTGACTGGTATTCTTAACTATGTTGCTCCTTTTAC
GCTATGTGGATACGCTGCTTTAATGCCTTTGTATCATGCTATTGCTTCCCGTATGGCTTTCATTTTCTCC
TCCTTGTATAAATCCTGGTTGCTGTCTCTTTATGAGGAGTTGTGGCCCGTTGTCAGGCAACGTGGCGTGG
TGTGCACTGTGTTTGCTGACGCAACCCCCACTGGTTGGGGCATTGCCACCACCTGTCAGCTCCTTTCCGG
GACTTTCGCTTTCCCCCTCCCTATTGCCACGGCGGAACTCATCGCCGCCTGCCTTGCCCGCTGCTGGACA
GGGGCTCGGCTGTTGGGCACTGACAATTCCGTGGTGTTGTCGGGGAAATCATCGTCCTTTCCTTGGCTGC
TCGCCTGTGTTGCCACCTGGATTCTGCGCGGGACGTCCTTCTGCTACGTCCCTTCGGCCCTCAATCCAGC
GGACCTTCCTTCCCGCGGCCTGCTGCCGGCTCTGCGGCCTCTTCCGCGTCTTCGCCTTCGCCCTCAGACG
AGTCGGATCTCCCTTTGGGCCGCCTCCCCGCGTCGACTTTAAGACCAATGACTTACAAGGCAGCTGTAGA
TCTTAGCCACTTTTTAAAAGAAAAGGGGGGACTGGAAGGGCTAATTCACTCCCAACGAAGACAAGATCTG
CTTTTTGCTTGTACTGGGTCTCTCTGGTTAGACCAGATCTGAGCCTGGGAGCTCTCTGGCTAACTAGGGA
ACCCACTGCTTAAGCCTCAATAAAGCTTGCCTTGAGTGCTTCAAGTAGTGTGTGCCCGTCTGTTGTGTGA
CTCTGGTAACTAGAGATCCCTCAGACCCTTTTAGTCAGTGTGGAAAATCTCTAGCAGTACGTATAGTAGT
TCATGTCATCTTATTATTCAGTATTTATAACTTGCAAAGAAATGAATATCAGAGAGTGAGAGGAACTTGT
TTATTGCAGCTTATAATGGTTACAAATAAAGCAATAGCATCACAAATTTCACAAATAAAGCATTTTTTTC
ACTGCATTCTAGTTGTGGTTTGTCCAAACTCATCAATGTATCTTATCATGTCTGGCTCTAGCTATCCCGC
CCCTAACTCCGCCCATCCCGCCCCTAACTCCGCCCAGTTCCGCCCATTCTCCGCCCCATGGCTGACTAAT
TTTTTTTATTTATGCAGAGGCCGAGGCCGCCTCGGCCTCTGAGCTATTCCAGAAGTAGTGAGGAGGCTTT
TTTGGAGGCCTAGGGACGTACCCAATTCGCCCTATAGTGAGTCGTATTACGCGCGCTCACTGGCCGTCGT
TTTACAACGTCGTGACTGGGAAAACCCTGGCGTTACCCAACTTAATCGCCTTGCAGCACATCCCCCTTTC
GCCAGCTGGCGTAATAGCGAAGAGGCCCGCACCGATCGCCCTTCCCAACAGTTGCGCAGCCTGAATGGCG
AATGGG
[124 nt withheld, positions 3367-3490]
C
[91 nt withheld, positions 3492-3582]
A
[49 nt withheld, positions 3584-3632]
CCTTTGACGTTGGAGTCCACGTTCTTT
[37 nt withheld, positions 3660-3696]
ACCCTATCTCGGTCTATTCTTTTGATTTATAAGGGATTTTGCCGATTTCGGCCTATTGGTTAAAAAATGA
GCTGATTTAACAAAAATTTAACGCGAATTTTAACAAAATATTAACGCTTACAATTTAGGTGGCACTTTTC
GGGGAAATGTGCGCGGAACCCCTATTTGTTTATTTTTCTAAATACATTCAAATATGTATCCGCTCATGAG
ACAATAACCCTGATAAATGCTTCAATAATATTGAAAAAGGAAGAGTATGAGTATTCAACATTTCCGTGTC
GCCCTTATTCCCTTTTTTGCGGCATTTTGCCTTCCTGTTTTTGCTCACCCAGAAACGCTGGTGAAAGTAA
AAGATGCTGAAGATCAGTTGGGTGCACGAGTGGGTTACATCGAACTGGATCTCAACAGCGGTAAGATCCT
TGAGAGTTTTCGCCCCGAAGAACGTTTTCCAATGATGAGCACTTTTAAAGTTCTGCTATGTGGCGCGGTA
TTATCCCGTATTGACGCCGGGCAAGAGCAACTCGGTCGCCGCATACACTATTCTCAGAATGACTTGGTTG
AGTACTCACCAGTCACAGAAAAGCATCTTACGGATGGCATGACAGTAAGAGAATTATGCAGTGCTGCCAT
AACCATGAGTGATAACACTGCGGCCAACTTACTTCTGACAACGATCGGAGGACCGAAGGAGCTAACCGCT
TTTTTGCACAACATGGGGGATCATGTAACTCGCCTTGATCGTTGGGAACCGGAGCTGAATGAAGCCATAC
CAAACGACGAGCGTGACACCACGATGCCTGTAGCAATGGCAACAACGTTGCGCAAACTATTAACTGGCGA
ACTACTTACTCTAGCTTCCCGGCAACAATTAATAGACTGGATGGAGGCGGATAAAGTTGCAGGACCACTT
CTGCGCTCGGCCCTTCCGGCTGGCTGGTTTATTGCTGATAAATCTGGAGCCGGTGAGCGTGGGTCTCGCG
GTATCATTGCAGCACTGGGGCCAGATGGTAAGCCCTCCCGTATCGTAGTTATCTACACGACGGGGAGTCA
GGCAACTATGGATGAACGAAATAGACAGATCGCTGAGATAGGTGCCTCACTGATTAAGCATTGGTAACTG
TCAGACCAAGTTTACTCATATATACTTTAGATTGATTTAAAACTTCATTTTTAATTTAAAAGGATCTAGG
TGAAGATCCTTTTTGATAATCTCATGACCAAAATCCCTTAACGTGAGTTTTCGTTCCACTGAGCGTCAGA
CCCCGTAGAAAAGATCAAAGGATCTTCTTGAGATCCTTTTTTTCTGCGCGTAATCTGCTGCTTGCAAACA
AAAAAACCACCGCTACCAGCGGTGGTTTGTTTGCCGGATCAAGAGCTACCAACTCTTTTTCCGAAGGTAA
CTGGCTTCAGCAGAGCGCAGATACCAAATACTGTTCTTCTAGTGTAGCCGTAGTTAGGCCACCACTTCAA
GAACTCTGTAGCACCGCCTACATACCTCGCTCTGCTAATCCTGTTACCAGTGGCTGCTGCCAGTGGCGAT
AAGTCGTGTCTTACCGGGTTGGACTCAAGACGATAGTTACCGGATAAGGCGCAGCGGTCGGGCTGAACGG
GGGGTTCGTGCACACAGCCCAGCTTGGAGCGAACGACCTACACCGAACTGAGATACCTACAGCGTGAGCT
ATGAGAAAGCGCCACGCTTCCCGAAGGGAGAAAGGCGGACAGGTATCCGGTAAGCGGCAGGGTCGGAACA
GGAGAGCGCACGAGGGAGCTTCCAGGGGGAAACGCCTGGTATCTTTATAGTCCTGTCGGGTTTCGCCACC
TCTGACTTGAGCGTCGATTTTTGTGATGCTCGTCAGGGGGGCGGAGCCTATGGAAAAACGCCAGCAACGC
GGCCTTTTTACGGTTCCTGGCCTTTTGCTGGCCTTTTGCTCACATGTTCTTTCCTGCGTTATCCCCTGAT
TCTGTGGATAACCGTATTACCGCCTTTGAGTGAGCTGATACCGCTCGCCGCAGCCGAACGACCGAGCGCA
GCGAGTCAGTGAGCGAGGAAGCGGAAGAGCGCCCAATACGCAAACCGCCTCTCCCCGCGCGTTGGCCGAT
TCATTAATGCAGCTGGCACGACAGGTTTCCCGACTGGAAAGCGGGCAGTGAGCGCAACGCAATTAATGTG
AGTTAGCTCACTCATTAGGCACCCCAGGCTTTACACTTTATGCTTCCGGCTCGTATGTTGTGTGGAATTG
TGAGCGGATAACAATTTCACACAGGAAACAGCTATGACCATGATTACGCCAAGCGCGCAATTAACCCTCA
CTAAAGGGAACAAAAGCTGGAGCTGCAAGCTTAATGTAGTCTTATGCAATACTCTTGTAGTCTTGCAACA
TGGTAACGATGAGTTAGCAACATGCCTTACAAGGAGAGAAAAAGCACCGTGCATGCCGATTGGTGGAAGT
AAGGTGGTACGATCGTGCCTTATTAGGAAGGCAACAGACGGGTCTGACATGGATTGGACGAACCACTGAA
TTGCCGCATTGCAGAGATATTGTATTTAAGTGCCTAGCTCGATACATAAACGGGTCTCTCTGGTTAGACC
AGATCTGAGCCTGGGAGCTCTCTGGCTAACTAGGGAACCCACTGCTTAAGCCTCAATAAAGCTTGCCTTG
AGTGCTTCAAGTAGTGTGTGCCCGTCTGTTGTGTGACTCTGGTAACTAGAGATCCCTCAGACCCTTTTAG
TCAGTGTGGAAAATCTCTAGCAGTGGCGCCCGAACAGGGACTTGAAAGCGAAAGGGAAACCAGAGGAGCT
CTCTCGACGCAGGACTCGGCTTGCTGAAGCGCGCACGGCAAGAGGCGAGGGGCGGCGACTGGTGAGTACG
CCAAAAATTTTGACTAGCGGAGGCTAGAAGGAGAGAGATGGGTGCGAGAGCGTCAGTATTAAGCGGGGGA
GAATTAGATCGCGATGGGAAAAAATTCGGTTAAGGCCAGGGGGAAAGAAAAAATATAAATTAAAACATAT
AGTATGGGCAAGCAGGGAGCTAGAACGATTCGCAGTTAATCCTGGCCTGTTAGAAACATCAGAAGGCTGT
AGACAAATACTGGGACAGCTACAACCATCCCTTCAGACAGGATCAGAAGAACTTAGATCATTATATAATA
CAGTAGCAACCCTCTATTGTGTGCATCAAAGGATAGAGATAAAAGACACCAAGGAAGCTTTAGACAAGAT
AGAGGAAGAGCAAAACAAAAGTAAGACCACCGCACAGCAAGCGGCCGCTGATCTTCAGACCTGGAGGAGG
AGATATGAGGGACAATTGGAGAAGTGAATTATATAAATATAAAGTAGTAAAAATTGAACCATTAGGAGTA
GCACCCACCAAGGCAAAGAGAAGAGTGGTGCAGAGAGAAAAAAGAGCAGTGGGAATAGGAGCTTTGTTCC
TTGGGTTCTTGGGAGCAGCAGGAAGCACTATGGGCGCAGCGTCAATGACGCTGACGGTACAGGCCAGACA
ATTATTGTCTGGTATAGTGCAGCAGCAGAACAATTTGCTGAGGGCTATTGAGGCGCAACAGCATCTGTTG
CAACTCACAGTCTGGGGCATCAAGCAGCTCCAGGCAAGAATCCTGGCTGTGGAAAGATACCTAAAGGATC
AACAGCTCCTGGGGATTTGGGGTTGCTCTGGAAAACTCATTTGCACCACTGCTGTGCCTTGGAATGCTAG
TTGGAGTAATAAATCTCTGGAACAGATTTGGAATCACACGACCTGGATGGAGTGGGACAGAGAAATTAAC
AATTACACAAGCTTAATACACTCCTTAATTGAAGAATCGCAAAACCAGCAAGAAAAGAATGAACAAGAAT
TATTGGAATTAGATAAATGGGCAAGTTTGTGGAATTGGTTTAACATAACAAATTGGCTGTGGTATATAAA
ATTATTCATAATGATAGTAGGAGGCTTGGTAGGTTTAAGAATAGTTTTTGCTGTACTTTCTATAGTGAAT
AGAGTTAGGCAGGGATATTCACCATTATCGTTTCAGACCCACCTCCCAACCCCGAGGGGACCCAGAGAGG
GCCTATTTCCCATGATTCCTTCATATTTGCATATACGATACAAGGCTGTTAGAGAGATAATTAGAATTAA
TTTGACTGTAAACACAAAGATATTAGTACAAAATACGTGACGTAGAAAGTAATAATTTCTTGGGTAGTTT
GCAGTTTTAAAATTATGTTTTAAAATGGACTATCATATGCTTACCGTAACTTGAAAGTATTTCGATTTCT
TGGCTTTATATATCTTGTGGAAAGGACGAAACACCGCGTCGGGGAGTATCGCCGGGGTTTTAGAGCTAGA
AATAGCAAGTTAAAATAAGGCTAGTCCGTTATCAACTTGAAAAAGTGGCACCGAGTCGGTGCTTTTTTAA
GCTTGGCGTAACTAGATCTTGAGACAAATGGCAGTATTCATCCACAATTTTAAAAGAAAAGGGGGGATTG
GGGGGTACAGTGCAGGGGAAAGAATAGTAGACATAATAGCAACAGACATACAAACTAAAGAATTACAAAA
ACAAATTACAAAAATTCAAAATTTTCGGGTTTATTACAGGGACAGCAGAGATCCACTTTGGCGCCGGCTC
GAGGGGG
