>Addgene plasmid #76461 | PFKFB3 gRNA (BRDN0001147151) | depositor partial sequence | sequence record 143921 | Target Sequence
CGTCGGGGAGTATCGCCGGG
