>Addgene plasmid #76461 | PFKFB3 gRNA (BRDN0001147151) | addgene partial sequence | sequence record 185881 | hU6-F
AGAAAGTAATAATTTCTTGGGTAGTTTGCAGTTTTAAAATTATGTTTTAAAATGGACTATCATATGCTTA
CCGTAACTTGAAAGTATTTCGATTTCTTGGCTTTATATATCTTGTGGAAAGGACGAAACACCGCGTCGGG
GAGTATCGCCGGGGTTTTAGAGCTAGAAATAGCAAGTTAAAATAAGGCTAGTCCGTTATCAACTTGAAAA
AGTGGCACCGAGTCGGTGCTTTTTTAAGCTTGGCGTAACTAGATCTTGAGACAAATGGCAGTATTCATCC
ACAATTTTAAAAGAAAAGGGGGGATTGGGGGGTACAGTGCAGGGGAAAGAATAGTAGACATAATAGCAAC
AGACATACAAACTAAAGAATTACAAAAACAAATTACAAAAATTCAAAATTTTCGGGTTTATTACAGGGAC
AGCAGAGATCCACTTTGGCGCCGGCTCGAGGGGGCCCGGGTGCAAAGATGGATAAAGTTTTAAACAGAGA
GGAATCTTTGCAGCTAATGGACCTTCTAGGTCTTGAAAGGAGTGGGAATTGGCTCCGGTGCCCGTCAGTG
GGCAGAGCGC
